Addgene plasmid #69447: pattB-aubergine-WT-gf
Purpose: genomic fragment of Drosophila aubergine was cloned from w1 background and inserted into pattB plasmid to expression Aubergine
Depositing lab: Phillip Zamore. Depositing organization: University of Massachusetts, Worcester.
Backbone
  Vector backbone: pattB
  Backbone size w/o insert (bp): 7411
  Total vector size (bp): 17232
  Vector type: Insect Expression
  Selectable markers: transgenic flies carry red eye
Growth in bacteria
  Bacterial resistance: Ampicillin, 100 μg/mL
  Growth temperature: 37°C
  Growth strain: Mach1
  Copy number: High Copy
Gene/Insert
  Gene/Insert name: aubergine
  Species: D. melanogaster (fly)
  Insert size (bp): 9821
  Mutation: many SNPs exist in the promoter region of aubergine
  Entrez Gene: aub (a.k.a. Dmel_CG6137, AUB, AUBERGINE, Aub, CG6137, Dmel\CG6137, ms(2)32D, sti, sting)
  Promoter: aubergine
  Tag / fusion protein: NA
  Cloning method: Restriction Enzyme; 5′ cloning site Not I (not destroyed); 3′ cloning site Not I (not destroyed)
  Sequencing primers: 5′ TCC CTT AGG AGC CTC AGC AT; 3′ TGC ATA AGG TTG CCC TAC CA
Terms and licenses: Academic/Nonprofit Terms; Industry Terms: Not Available to Industry
How to cite: pattB-aubergine-WT-gf was a gift from Phillip Zamore (Addgene plasmid # 69447 ; http://n2t.net/addgene:69447 ; RRID:Addgene_69447)
