[The description below was written by a language model from this plasmid's Addgene catalogue record and pLannotate feature annotations shown in this document.]
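Description:
pattB-aubergine-WT-gf is a Drosophila transgenesis plasmid built on the pattB backbone, designed to deliver a wild-type genomic copy of the aubergine (aub) gene into the fly genome by site-specific integration. The backbone carries an attB site recognised by the φC31 integrase, which recombines it with an attP landing site in a recipient fly line, and a mini-white gene that serves as the visible marker, giving transgenic flies red eyes. A single loxP site lies next to mini-white. In E. coli the plasmid is maintained at high copy through a ColE1/pUC-type origin and selected with ampicillin via the β-lactamase gene. An f1 origin, T3 and T7 promoters, and remnants of the lac/lacZα cloning region are also annotated from the parental cloning vector.

The insert is a 9,821 bp genomic fragment amplified by PCR from the w1 background and cloned at NotI sites that are retained on both sides, bringing the plasmid to roughly 17.2 kb. Expression of Aubergine is driven by its own promoter in its native genomic context, with no tag or fusion partner. The annotated aub coding segments are split into blocks, consistent with intron-containing genomic DNA, and the fragment also includes parts of the neighbouring genes, with fragments of Nup154 on the opposite strand and of RpL9 upstream of aub. The depositor notes many SNPs in the aubergine promoter region. Aub is a Piwi-family protein that binds piRNAs and acts in transposon silencing in the germline. The stated purpose is simply to express Aubergine in flies; an untagged genomic transgene like this is well suited to rescue of aub mutants or as a wild-type reference, though the record does not state this explicitly.
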