Features (pLannotate 1.2.2; 21 found; start..end, strand, type, name):
     24..128     +  promoter       AmpR promoter: bla
    129..989     +  CDS            AmpR: β-lactamase; bla; confers resistance to ampicillin, carbenicillin, and related antibiotics
   1160..1748    +  rep_origin     ori: high-copy-number ColE1/pMB1/pBR322/pUC origin of replication
   1931..2023    +  CDS            lacI (fragment): lac repressor; lacI; The lac repressor binds to the lac operator to inhibit transcription in E. coli. This inhibition can be relieved by adding lactose or isopropyl-β-D-thiogalactopyranoside (IPTG).
   2036..2057    +  protein_bind   CAP binding site: CAP binding activates transcription in the presence of cAMP. E. coli catabolite activator protein
   2072..2102    +  promoter       lac promoter: promoter for the E. coli lac operon
   2106..2128    +  protein_bind   lac operator (fragment): The lac repressor binds to the lac operator to inhibit transcription in E. coli. This inhibition can be relieved by adding lactose or isopropyl-β-D-thiogalactopyranoside (IPTG). lac repressor encoded by lacI
   2171..2189    +  promoter       T3 promoter: promoter for bacteriophage T3 RNA polymerase
   2408..2477    -  protein_bind   attB: attB site for the φC31 integrase (Groth et al., 2000) phage φC31 integrase
   2528..2770    -  CDS            Nup154 (fragment): NU154_DROME - Also known as Nup155 From Drosophila melanogaster (Fruit fly).
   2839..3012    -  CDS            Nup154 (fragment): NU154_DROME - Also known as Nup155 From Drosophila melanogaster (Fruit fly).
   3072..3953    -  CDS            Nup154 (fragment): NU154_DROME - Also known as Nup155 From Drosophila melanogaster (Fruit fly).
   5182..5424    +  CDS            RpL9 (fragment): RL9_DROME - Also known as M(2)32D. Experimental evidence at protein level: Swiss-Prot protein existence level 1. From Drosophila melanogaster (Fruit fly).
   5694..6023    +  CDS            RpL9 (fragment): RL9_DROME - Also known as M(2)32D. Experimental evidence at protein level: Swiss-Prot protein existence level 1. From Drosophila melanogaster (Fruit fly).
   7568..8149    +  CDS            aub (fragment): AUB_DROME - Experimental evidence at protein level: Swiss-Prot protein existence level 1. Acts via the piwi-interacting RNA (piRNA) metabolic process, which mediates the repression of transposable elements during meiosis by forming complexes composed of piRNAs and Piwi proteins and governs the methylation and subsequent repression of transposons. Directly binds piRNAs, a class of 24 to 30 nucleotide RNAs that are generated by a Dicer-independent mechanism and are primarily derived from transposons and other repeated sequence elements. In ovary, associates predominantly with antisense piRNAs th
   8827..10998   +  CDS            aub (fragment): AUB_DROME - Experimental evidence at protein level: Swiss-Prot protein existence level 1. Acts via the piwi-interacting RNA (piRNA) metabolic process, which mediates the repression of transposable elements during meiosis by forming complexes composed of piRNAs and Piwi proteins and governs the methylation and subsequent repression of transposons. Directly binds piRNAs, a class of 24 to 30 nucleotide RNAs that are generated by a Dicer-independent mechanism and are primarily derived from transposons and other repeated sequence elements. In ovary, associates predominantly with antisense piRNAs th
  12396..12429   +  protein_bind   loxP: Cre-mediated recombination occurs in the 8-bp core sequence (GCATACAT). Cre recombinase
  12436..16572   -  gene           mini-white: white; This modified version of the white gene lacks part of the first intron.
  16597..16615   -  promoter       T7 promoter: promoter for bacteriophage T7 RNA polymerase
  16618..16775   +  CDS            lacZα (fragment): LacZα fragment of β-galactosidase; lacZ fragment
  16806..17234   -  rep_origin     f1 ori (sequence partly withheld): f1 bacteriophage origin of replication; arrow indicates direction of (+) strand synthesis
>Addgene plasmid #69447 | pattB-aubergine-WT-gf | depositor full sequence | sequence record 122548 | A 9,821 bp genomic fragment of aubergine was amplified by PCR from w1 genomic DNA
GTGGCACTTTTCGGGGAAATGTGCGCGGAACCCCTATTTGTTTATTTTTCTAAATACATTCAAATATGTA
TCCGCTCATGAGACAATAACCCTGATAAATGCTTCAATAATATTGAAAAAGGAAGAGTATGAGTATTCAA
CATTTCCGTGTCGCCCTTATTCCCTTTTTTGCGGCATTTTGCCTTCCTGTTTTTGCTCACCCAGAAACGC
TGGTGAAAGTAAAAGATGCTGAAGATCAGTTGGGTGCACGAGTGGGTTACATCGAACTGGATCTCAACAG
CGGTAAGATCCTTGAGAGTTTTCGCCCCGAAGAACGTTTTCCAATGATGAGCACTTTTAAAGTTCTGCTA
TGTGGCGCGGTATTATCCCGTATTGACGCCGGGCAAGAGCAACTCGGTCGCCGCATACACTATTCTCAGA
ATGACTTGGTTGAGTACTCACCAGTCACAGAAAAGCATCTTACGGATGGCATGACAGTAAGAGAATTATG
CAGTGCTGCCATAACCATGAGTGATAACACTGCGGCCAACTTACTTCTGACAACGATCGGAGGACCGAAG
GAGCTAACCGCTTTTTTGCACAACATGGGGGATCATGTAACTCGCCTTGATCGTTGGGAACCGGAGCTGA
ATGAAGCCATACCAAACGACGAGCGTGACACCACGATGCCTGTAGCAATGGCAACAACGTTGCGCAAACT
ATTAACTGGCGAACTACTTACTCTAGCTTCCCGGCAACAATTAATAGACTGGATGGAGGCGGATAAAGTT
GCAGGACCACTTCTGCGCTCGGCCCTTCCGGCTGGCTGGTTTATTGCTGATAAATCTGGAGCCGGTGAGC
GTGGGTCTCGCGGTATCATTGCAGCACTGGGGCCAGATGGTAAGCCCTCCCGTATCGTAGTTATCTACAC
GACGGGGAGTCAGGCAACTATGGATGAACGAAATAGACAGATCGCTGAGATAGGTGCCTCACTGATTAAG
CATTGGTAACTGTCAGACCAAGTTTACTCATATATACTTTAGATTGATTTAAAACTTCATTTTTAATTTA
AAAGGATCTAGGTGAAGATCCTTTTTGATAATCTCATGACCAAAATCCCTTAACGTGAGTTTTCGTTCCA
CTGAGCGTCAGACCCCGTAGAAAAGATCAAAGGATCTTCTTGAGATCCTTTTTTTCTGCGCGTAATCTGC
TGCTTGCAAACAAAAAAACCACCGCTACCAGCGGTGGTTTGTTTGCCGGATCAAGAGCTACCAACTCTTT
TTCCGAAGGTAACTGGCTTCAGCAGAGCGCAGATACCAAATACTGTCCTTCTAGTGTAGCCGTAGTTAGG
CCACCACTTCAAGAACTCTGTAGCACCGCCTACATACCTCGCTCTGCTAATCCTGTTACCAGTGGCTGCT
GCCAGTGGCGATAAGTCGTGTCTTACCGGGTTGGACTCAAGACGATAGTTACCGGATAAGGCGCAGCGGT
CGGGCTGAACGGGGGGTTCGTGCACACAGCCCAGCTTGGAGCGAACGACCTACACCGAACTGAGATACCT
ACAGCGTGAGCTATGAGAAAGCGCCACGCTTCCCGAAGGGAGAAAGGCGGACAGGTATCCGGTAAGCGGC
AGGGTCGGAACAGGAGAGCGCACGAGGGAGCTTCCAGGGGGAAACGCCTGGTATCTTTATAGTCCTGTCG
GGTTTCGCCACCTCTGACTTGAGCGTCGATTTTTGTGATGCTCGTCAGGGGGGCGGAGCCTATGGAAAAA
CGCCAGCAACGCGGCCTTTTTACGGTTCCTGGCCTTTTGCTGGCCTTTTGCTCACATGTTCTTTCCTGCG
TTATCCCCTGATTCTGTGGATAACCGTATTACCGCCTTTGAGTGAGCTGATACCGCTCGCCGCAGCCGAA
CGACCGAGCGCAGCGAGTCAGTGAGCGAGGAAGCGGAAGAGCGCCCAATACGCAAACCGCCTCTCCCCGC
GCGTTGGCCGATTCATTAATGCAGCTGGCACGACAGGTTTCCCGACTGGAAAGCGGGCAGTGAGCGCAAC
GCAATTAATGTGAGTTAGCTCACTCATTAGGCACCCCAGGCTTTACACTTTATGCTTCCGGCTCGTATGT
TGTGTGGAATTGTGAGCGGATAACAATTTCACACAGGAAACAGCTATGACCATGATTACGCCAAGCTCGA
AATTAACCCTCACTAAAGGGAACAAAAGCTGGCTAGAACTAGTGTCGACATGCCCGCCGTGACCGTCGAG
AACCCGCTGACGCTGCCCCGCGTATCCGCACCCGCCGACGCCGTCGCACGTCCCGTGCTCACCGTGACCA
CCGCGCCCAGCGGTTTCGAGGGCGAGGGCTTCCCGGTGCGCCGCGCGTTCGCCGGGATCAACTACCGCCA
CCTCGACCCGTTCATCATGATGGACCAGATGGGTGAGGTGGAGTACGCGCCCGGGGAGCCCAAGGGCACG
CCCTGGCACCCGCACCGCGGCTTCGAGACCGTGACCTACATCGTCGACATCTAGAGGTACCCTCGAGCCG
CGGCCGCTCCCTTAGGAGCCTCAGCATTTGGAGACAGTGGTGGCTGAACTGCTGGCTGACCGAATCCTGT
ATTCTCACCTGGACTGCAAGGAACCGCGGGACCAAATTGTTGCTTCACATTTAGCGATGTTGTGGAGAAA
AAGAGCCGCACACCACACTGAGTAACGGCCACAAGATGTAGTTTGTCGGCATCGTCGGCGCTCAGAGGGC
AGATGGCTTTCACACTTTTAAAAATGGACGGGTCCACAGTCCTAAAGTTTAAATAATGGTTATTAATTAA
CCATACTACAGTTAAATTCTTTGCGAAACTAGCACTTACGTGATCAGACTAACTGCTTGATTCGTAATAT
CGTTCTGGGTAATCCGACCTAGTCTTCGAGCTGTCGTGTAACTCGTACTGATGTCCCAAGCCTCAATGAC
ACCTTTTTCCGTAAGGACATAGAGAAGCTTGCGACTGTTATCGATCTCAATGTGTTCGATTGGATCCACT
TCCTGCAAACAAATCGCGCTAAATAGTTACGGACATTTTTTGAAGTAAAGACAATAGTTACCGAAAAGAC
CTTCAAAAAACTGGGAACCATATAGGAGACCAGTCCTTGGGAGAGATTTATTTTCTTGCATCGCTTGCCA
AACCAACTGGACTCGGCCTGATAGTAAATTTCATAGAGGCAGCCATCGCGACCGCCCAAAAAGATGCGGC
CGTCATCCGTTCCTTTGATGACGCTGATGGACACGTTGTCGGTACCAATCACAAAAACTGGCCGGTTCAT
CAGCTGCATTTCGTTGTACGAGCTCTCACCGAATGTCACGCCCAGGACAATGACCTCAATGGGCGTAGTG
AGAACCAGGAGGTACTTGACGTCCTGCACAAAGACGCCGGGTTTTGGTTTCACCAGGCCAACGCTTACGA
TCAGATGACTGAGGCCATCGTAGTACGCCACATCCCTCGTCTGATTGAACGTCCAGATGTAGATTTCCGA
ATCGATAGTCAGCCAGGCACGTCCGATTTCCGGAAAGAGGCCCATGGTGCAGTGGCATTTTATGTCTACA
ACAGGTAGGATCGAAGATTGGAACGGATAGATCTATGGGCTATGAAGCCCAGGATACGTACGCTTAAAGT
GCTCCAGAATCTCGTTGGGAATAGCCGACTTGGTCACCGTTCGCATTTGTTGTAGGTTATGTGTTCTATC
CGATTTCAAAAACGACAGGCTCTGGTAATCGTAGTCATTAAGTCCGCTCATCGTGGCCCGCCCATGCTGG
CTAACGCCGGTCAGCTACAAAGAACGTATCATTAAAGGAGGAGAAGCTGATAAACATCCGTATCCAATAC
ATACTTCCAGCAGACCCGGCTTATTTCTCTCCAGATTGTAATGCCATTCCAGCATACTGGTCGCCGTCGT
GAAAAAGTCCAGCTGTGCTTGCGGAAGAGTCATCGTGCTGAAAACTGTGATGAGGCGGGCTAACTCGGGT
GCAATGCTAACTTAAAATGCCGTCAGACCACTGTTTTGGGATGAAACTACAAACTAATCTGAAGATTTGG
TCGACTGATGCTCAATGTACCCACGCTCCCGCCTTCTGCTAAGTGTTACCAGATATCCTCACATTCTCGG
TATTGTTTTGGTATATTTCGATTGAATATTAATGGATTTCACAATTTCAGGCGCCTTAGCGGGGTATTAT
GAAATCGTCTGTCACAAGAAACATTTGCAAACGTGCATGAAATTAATATTTTAATAATAATTTCTTTTAC
TGCTAATATATATTATATGATAAGGACGCGTATATTAATAGACAATAATGGTTTTAGTAGGCATATTCAG
TGGGCTTAAATACTTTGAAAAAACGTTGATAATTTTATATAAACAGTAACTGTGCTAATACAAGTATAAT
AAAAAAAGCACTTCCCATGCCGGAAACTTTTGAGAATATAAAAATATTAGAATGTGAAGAGTATAACTCA
GTTGAGCGCAACAGGTGTGTTATTCTCTAAAATCGGTAAAACCTCAAACTACTGAATGAATTCAGCATTT
CGAAGCTTTGCCAATGGATTTTATAATTGTGATTAAAATCCACTTTCCGCTTTCCCAAATAGACTTGATT
TAAGCCTTCTTTTCAAAAAAAAAAAAAAAGACTACTGTAACTCAACACAGAAACTCTAGCGCTTAACAGC
ACAATGCGTAACGTTAACAGCACCCCAACGGCACATGGCGCTCAAAATTTAGCGCATTTTGTGCGCCTCA
CACAGCCACATTAAATTTCCCTTCTTTTCTTTTCCCCGTTTCCGGTGAGTAGTGTGTTCCGCGTTATATT
TTTATTGAAATTTTAACCCAAAATATCTCTAAAACCACCCCTTGCAGCGAGGAGTCCATCCAGAATTTGT
GTCATACAAACGAGGGACTAACGGAGCGTAAGTTTTGTGTGAAAAAGCGCCCCAAAACATCGAATCGAGT
GAAACGGCAATTGGCGTGTGGCACTGAAGAGCCGCCGTTTTTCCATTTCCGCTGGGATGGATGATCCATA
AACAAATTGGAAAACAATAGGCAGCGCACGTTTTGTTAGCCCGATGTGAACTCTGCGATTCGATGTTTGG
AATGCTCTGTGACAAGCACTTGTAGCCTTGATAAACTAATAATTAATGTTTTTGCCGACAGTGTCATCAA
GATGCGTACCATTAATTCCAACCAGTGCGTGAAGATCCCTAAGGATATCAAGGCCTCGGTGAAGGCCCGT
GTGGTGACCATCACCGGCACCCGCGGCACCCTGAAGCGCAGCTTCAAGCACTTGGCTCTGGACATGTACA
TGCCCGACAAGCGCACCCTGAAGGTGGAGAAGTGGTTCGGAACCAAGAAGGAGTTGGCCGCCGTCCGCAC
CGTCTGCAGTCACATCGAGAACATGATCAAGGGTGCGTACAGCTAGGGTAAACACAACAGGAACACTTTC
ACAGCCAGGCCTTTCATTTGCCAATCACACGAGAATTTAATAATAATATCTGGGAAGACGATTTACTAAA
CTCCATTCATAGATATCAATTTTCTTTACAAATTACCTAAAAATGCTATATAGTAGTTAGTAAATATTTT
CAGTGTGTGCTGGCAAATTAGATTCGGCATTAGGTTCCTAAAGACATTTGCATTCAAAGTACCACACAAT
TAATTGCAATTTCTCTCTCGCCAGGAGTCACGTTTGGATTCCAGTACAAGATGCGTGCTGTGTACGCCCA
TTTCCCCATCAACTGTGTCACCTCCGAGAACAACACGGTCATTGAGATCCGTAACTTCTTGGGTGAGAAG
TACATCCGTCGTGTGGAGATGGCTCCTGGCGTCACCGTGGTCAACTCCACTGCCCAGAAGGACGAACTTA
TCGTGGAGGGAAACGATATTGAGTCTGTCTCCGGATCTGCCGCCCTCATCCAGCAGTCCACGACCGTCAA
GAACAAGGATATCCGTAAGTTCCTTGACGGTCTGTACGTGTCCGAGAAGACGACCGTTGTGAAGCTAGAG
TCTTAGACTTTTGGAATGTGTTTCAACCTAAAATGTTAATAAAAAAAAACCAACGGCCGAAACTTTCAAT
AAGAAATTTAGTGTCTTTAAACTTTTGTAATATAATGTATTCAGATTTTATCACAATGCTCCACTAAAAA
AGTGATGATTGGTTGAAAATTCGTTGGTAAGATTGTGTTATTTATCTTATTTATTTATTTGCAAGGTTTC
ATAAGTTCATGATAACTTGAGATTGAAAGCACTACAAAAGGACCTTTAGGAAGAGATCCCGCTTAAGGCA
GAGGTAGTCCTCTGCTGGTTCCCTCTGGCACACATATGGAAACTGAACCTTGCACTCTATATCGTGATAC
CCAAAGGCTCCATTGTAATTGGCGAATCCAACACAATCCTCTTCGGGGGAAGCGTTGTTCGGTTCCAGGG
GTACCCAGTTTAGGTACGGCACAGTTTCGCCGTTCCTGGCGAGAAGAAAGGTGCGCCGGTTACCCAAGCA
ATTGATGCCAGCCCAAACGGAGTGATGCCAGCTTTGGGTGAAGGATAGCCCCATACTCTTTAGGAACGTG
GTTGTGAGGAGTTTGTCCTCTTGATTGTCGAGCACCATTAGTTCGGCACCAAGTTTTCGACAGCTTCGAT
CGGCAACATGCCAGTTGGCCTGAAATAATATTTTTGCGTTTAAATAAAATCCTTGTACAACGTATTGTAC
GCACCTCCTGCAAAGATACGTGGTAGCACTTGTTTCCGACTCGACTAAACGGCAACGGACACGTCTGTGC
ATTGGCACATTCGAGAATCAGAGCTATAAGAAGGAAACCGAAAGACCCTTTGATGCACATGCTCATGTTT
TAGGGCCAACTGATATGTTTATATGAAAGCTAGCTACTTTTAAACGCTCGGCAGAGAACTATATTTTATT
GCAAGCAGTCGGGAGATAATATTTATTAACGTTATCTTAAGCAAATTAGGGCAATCAGTGCGAAAATGGC
AAGCATGTACAACGACTGCGAATTTATCATTATCATTTATTACAAAAATATTCAAAGCCTGTTAATTTAC
TATGCCATCTGGACGATGGCACATACGCCCCTTTTACATTTAAATTGCACAAAGGAATATAAAAAAAGAA
CTTATAATTTTAATATGAAAGATCTTATAAAAATTTGGAATTATGGAATTACACCTGTCAAAATTCCAAT
TGTTCCACTGAGATATCTCGTTATATAGACCTTGTTTTGAATTCAACGATGCCTTTTCAATAAGTACCAC
CTTCAAACATTTAAACGTTAAAATAAATAATTTCATATTAATTTTATTTTTGTTTTATGACTTGATATAT
AGATAATATATACAATAAATAGTAAGTATAAGCTACATCTTTGCAAATGTGTCCGGAGATTTACAATTAA
TCGCTTTAAGCGCGACCGATAACTGAAGGAATAACTCACATCCCTGGGCGTCTAACAACTACCCGGTAAT
TTCTGTTATCTCTTATTCACTGAACGGCATTTGTGACGAGTAGATCGTAAGAAAGTGCAACTGTAATTTG
TGTAATTATGAATTTACCACCAAACCCTGTAATTGCTCGTGGACGTGGTCGAGGAAGAAAGCCCAATAAT
GTAGAGGCCAATCGCGGCTTCGCTCCTTCGCTGGTAGGCATTTATGTATTTTCATGTTTTATTTTTATCC
AACTTATCCAAAATTAGCTTGGCCTTGTCTTTTAATGTGCATCCCATTTCAATTTCTATGTAAGATCAGC
ATGCGTATCAAATGTATGTATGCATAATGTTATTGTGTGTACATCGTTTGTACATTACATTACATTTTTG
TAATACGTTAAGGTCGAATAGCATGTTTGTACATCATTTTGCCATGAGTTGTTATAACAGTTTATTAATA
TGCATGTGACAATAAAAACAAATACATGCTAATTAAATAACACTTTGTTATAAAATAAGTGTAATTAGAT
TAAATAATCAATTTTTTAACCAATTCATTCGCAGGGTCAGAAGTCGGACCCTTCCCACTCGGAAGGAAAT
CAAGCATCCGGAGGCAATGGTGGTGGTGGTGATGCTCAAGTGGGTCCCTCGATAGAGAAATCCAGTTTGA
GCGCGGTGCAAATGCACAAGTCCGAGGGTTAGTAGTTTTATTTGGTTTTGCTCAAAAAAATTTGTTTTTT
TTTTTTTCGAACCCAGCTTCTGTGAGCTGTTGTTATTCTCATTTGTTTTCAATGCGTTCGTAATTAATTA
GTAATTTAATTCAGGCGATCCGCGTGGCTCCGTGCGCGGCCGTAGGCTAATAACGGATTTGGTGTATTCA
CGTCCTCCAGGGATGACCAGCAAGAAAGGAGTGGTTGGCACTCATATTACCGTGCAGGCAAACTATTTTA
AGGTATTAAAGCGTCCAAACTGGACCATCTACCAGTACCGCGTCGATTTTACGCCTGATGTGGAGGCTAC
ACGACTGCGACGGTCTTTCTTGTATGAACATAAAGGGATCCTGGGCGGCTACATCTTTGACGGAACCAAT
ATGTTTTGCATCAATCAGTTCAAAGCTGTTCAAGATAGCCCCTATGTTTTGGAACTGGTTACGAAGAGTC
GTGCTGGCGAAAACATTGAAATTAAGATCAAGGCTGTTGGATCTGTGCAATCTACGGATGCCGAGCAGTT
TCAGGTCCTTAATCTCATACTGCGCAGGGCCATGGAGGGCTTAGACTTGAAGCTGGTCTCGCGCTACTAC
TACGATCCTCAAGCTAAGGTTTGCCCTCTGTACTCACATTTATCATCACTCTCACTTTGGTAATTTAAAA
ATTTAGATTAATTTGGAGAATTTCCGCATGCAATTATGGCCTGGCTATCAGACTTCGATTCGCCAGCACG
AAAATGATATATTACTTTGTTCCGAGATATGCCACAAGGTTATGCGAACTGAGACCTTGTACAATATTTT
GTCCGATGCTATTCGCGACAGTGACGATTATCAAAGTACATTTAAGCGTGCAGTAATGGGTGAGTTTGAT
TATGGTTCTCTCAAGTTCTTATTGTCCAATTTAAATACTTCTTAAAAGGTATGGTAATACTAACGGATTA
TAATAACAAAACCTATCGCATTGACGATGTCGACTTTCAATCGACGCCATTGTGCAAATTTAAAACCAAT
GACGGTGAGATTTCGTACGTGGATTACTATAAGAAGGTAATATTCGAACCAAAAGCGTAATTCATTTTCC
ATAAGTAAAATCTTTTTCAGCGATACAACATAATCATTCGCGACTTGAAGCAACCTCTGGTCATGTCTCG
TCCGACAGACAAAAATATTCGTGGTGGAAATGACCAGGCCATAATGATCATTCCCGAGCTGGCACGGGCT
ACGGGAATGACGGACGCTATGCGCGCTGACTTTAGGTGTGTTTTGATGGAATCAGTTGTGATCCAAAGGA
TGCTATTAAATCACCGTTTTTATAATTCTCAGGACGTTGAGGGCCATGAGTGAACATACCAGGCTGAATC
CAGATCGTCGCATCGAACGCCTTCGCATGTTCAACAAGCGCTTAAAGTCGTGTAAACAGAGTGTAGAGAC
CCTTAAGTCCTGGAACATCGAGCTGGACTCCGCCTTGGTGGAGATTCCAGCACGCGTGTTGCCACCGGAA
AAAATATTATTCGGCAACCAAAAAATATTCGTATGCGACGCTCGCGCCGATTGGACCAATGAGTTTCGCA
CCTGTTCGATGTTTAAAAACGTGCATATCAATAGGTGGTATGTGATCACACCGAGTCGAAATCTGCGCGA
GACCCAGGAATTTGTGCAGATGTGCATCCGCACAGCCAGCAGCATGAAGATGAACATCTGCAATCCAATA
TAGTAAGTATTACTAACTATGATAAATGCTTAATATAATTTGACATTCCTTGTAGTGAGGAAATTCCGGA
TGACCGCAACGGCACTTACTCCCAAGCGATCGACAACGCCGCAGCTAACGATCCACAGATCGTGATGGTT
GTCATGAGATCTCCAAATGAAGAGAAGTAATTAGCACTAGATTAACCCCAACTAAGCCAGTGCTAACTAC
TTTCCCCCATATTGCAACAGATATAGCTGCATTAAAAAACGCACGTGCGTGGACAGACCGGTGCCATCGC
AGGTGGTGACACTAAAAGTTATCGCGCCTCGACAGCAAAAACCAACTGGGCTGATGTCGATCGCCACAAA
GGTGGTTATTCAAATGAACGCCAAATTGATGGGAGCTCCCTGGCAGGTAGTGATCCCCCTCCACGGTCTG
ATGACTGTTGGTTTCGATGTCTGCCATTCACCGAAGAATAAGAACAAGTCATATGGGGCTTTCGTTGCAA
CCATGGACCAGAAGGAGTCTTTCCGCTACTTCTCCACCGTAAACGAACACATTAAGGGCCAAGAGTTGTC
CGAGCAGATGTCGGTGAACATGGCGTGCGCCCTGAGGTCGTATCAGGAGCAACACCGTTCTTTGCCAGAG
CGCATTCTCTTCTTTCGCGACGGTGTTGGCGATGGTCAGCTCTACCAGGTGGTAAACAGCGAGGTGAACA
CCCTAAAGGACAGGCTCGACGAAATTTACAAATCAGCTGGCAAACAGGAGGGCTGTCGCATGACATTTAT
AATTGTATCCAAGCGCATTAATTCTCGCTACTTTACTGGGCATCGCAACCCAGTTCCGGGCACTGTAGTC
GATGACGTTATTACCTTGCCAGAGCGCTACGACTTCTTCCTAGTGTCCCAGGCTGTTCGGATAGGAACTG
TGTCGCCTACCAGCTACAATGTTATTTCTGACAACATGGGACTAAACGCCGATAAGCTGCAGATGCTCTC
CTATAAGATGACCCATATGTACTACAATTACAGCGGAACCATACGAGTCCCCGCTGTCTGCCATTACGCC
CACAAATTGGCTTTCCTCGTAGCCGAATCCATTAATCGTGCGCCTTCAGCAGGACTGCAGAATCAATTGT
ACTTTTTGTAAAACTATGACTTGCATTAAATGCGTTAACAATTTTACGATTTGATATATGTATGTAGATA
TGTACATCATTTGAATTTAATAAAGGTATTGCACATTTATTGTCTACCAATCTGAAATAATCGTTGTTTC
TTTTAAATATGTAAATGTTTTTGTCTATAAAGTTCCGTTGCTGGAAAATGCATATATTCGTATGAAATGA
GCTTAGTAAATAAGTTAACACAATTTACAATTAACACAATATACAATTTAATAATTCACTGCAACTTTTT
CCAATGCACAATTACATATAAATTTCAATTGTTGCCGAACACGTGCAATGCTGTTTTAATCCTAATATTT
CATTTTAAATCAAAGTTGTTTTGTTGCTGACCAAACGGAGTGTTGATCAGTTGAAAAGATCCATTTCTAA
TAGGAATTTCCACATTCACTCCATCAAAGTCTAAAAGAAAAATTATTCTGTGTGAGTGCTTGCAGGAGTA
ATCGAACTTTAAAGAGGTTCGGCTCACCTGGTCAACCCCTTAAATGCAGATGCTAGGACTCGATTTCCTC
TTTTACAGTATTTGGCGTCGCTGGTGTTGTTTCTTCATCGTTCGAGTCCTAAATTAAAAATTGAACAGTT
AACGGAAATGTATACTTAGATTGAAAAGGTAATTTTAAATAGCGAAAAAAAGCGAATATAAAATACAATC
GGATTTCCGAAGTTCTCAGATCAATAATTGTCAACTACTATACAAAACGACCAATTTAAATAATAATTTA
GACGCAAATTTCGGCCAGTGCATAGGATCACAGGCATGCATGACAAAAAATGGTAAGCAAAGGGAAACTA
TATAGGTTTAAAACAGTCGTAATAAAATTAAGTGTGCACCTAAGATTTTACAATGGATACATATGTATAT
CACTTTATAGTCCCATGTATAACTTATGTTAAAGTATTATAAAGTATATTAAATACAAAATAATATCGTA
TTGATTTTTCTCTATTTGACAATTATATACTACGTTTACACACTAAATTAAAATACATTCTTCAATCAAG
AAATTATACTTATAGCAAGTTTATCAACTTGTTTATTTACATGTAAGTACTGTCCAATACAAAAATAGAA
GAAATTTACGAAAACAACTCGTTTTAATCAGATTAATTAATTTTGTACTTTTTAACATGTACTTACCCTT
CGATATAAAGTTAATTATGGTTTTAAGAAATATCTATTATATAATATACTAAATTTGATGGATTAAGTTG
AATCTAGACAGCGATTCTTTAAATGCTTAATGTGAAAACAGATTGTTTTGATATTTGTTATTTTATAGTA
TTAGCAATTGGTAGGGCAACCTTATGCAGCGGCCGCAGATCTGTTAACGAATTCCCAATTCCCGGATCCG
CTAGCATAACTTCGTATAGCATACATTATACGAAGTTATGCTAGCCTAGTTCCAGTGAAATCCAAGCATT
TTCTAAATTAAATGTATTCTTATTATTATAGTTGTTATTTTTGATATATATAAACAACACTATTATGCCC
ACCATTTTTTTGAGATGCATCTACACAAGGAACAAACACTGGATGTCACTTTCAGTTCAAATTGTAACGC
TAATCACTCCGAACAGGTCACAAAAAATTACCTTAAAAAGTCATAATATTAAATTAGAATAAATATAGCT
GTGAGGGAAATATATACAAATATATTGGAGCAAATAAATTGTACATACAAATATTTATTACTAATTTCTA
TTGAGACGAAATGAACCACTCGGAACCATTTGAGCGAACCGAATCGCGCGGAACTAACGACAGTCGCTCC
AAGGTCGTCGAACAAAAGGTGAATGTGTTGCGGAGAGCGGGTGGGAGACAGCGAAAGAGCAACTACGAAA
CGTGGTGTGGTGGAGGTGAATTATGAAGAGGGCGCGCGATTTGAAAAGTATGTATATAAAAAATATATCC
CGGTGTTTTATGTAGCGATAAACGAGTTTTTGATGTAAGGTATGCAGGTGTGTAAGTCTTTTGGTTAGAA
GACAAATCCAAAGTCTACTTGTGGGGATGTTCGAAGGGGAAATACTTGTATTCTATAGGTCATATCTTGT
TTTTATTGGCACAAATATAATTACATTAGCTTTTTGAGGGGGCAATAAACAGTAAACACGATGGTAATAA
TGGTAAAAAAAAAAAACAAGCAGTTATTTCGGATATATGTCGGCTACTCCTTGCGTCGGGCCCGAAGTCT
TAGAGCCAGATATGCGAGCACCCGGAAGCTCACGATGAGAATGGCCAGACCCACGTAGTCCAGCGGCAGA
TCGGCGGCGGAGAAGTTAAGCGTCTCCAGGATGACCTTGCCCGAACTGGGGCACGTGGTGTTCGACGATG
TGCAGCTAATTTCGCCCGGCTCCACGTCCGCCCATTGGTTAATCAGCAGACCCTCGTTGGCGTAACGGAA
CCATGAGAGGTACGACAACCATTTGAGGTATACTGGCACCGAGCCCGAGTTCAAGAAGAAGCCGCCAAAG
AGCAGGAATGGTATGATAACCGGCGGACCCACAGACAGCGCCATCGAGGTCGAGGAGCTGGCGCAGGATA
TTAGATATCCGAAGGACGTTGACACATTGGCCACCAGAGTGACCAGCGCCAGGCAGTTGAAGAAGTGCAG
CACTCCGGCCCGCAGTCCGATCATCGGATAGGCAATCGCCGTGAAGACCAGTGGCACTGTGAGAAAAAGC
GGTAATTCGGCAATCGTTTTGCCCAGAAAGTATGTGTCACAGCGATAAAGTCGACTTCGGGCCTCCCTCA
TAAAAACTGGCAGCTCTGAGGTGAACACCTAAATCGAATCGATTCATTAGAAAGTTAGTAAATTATTAAT
ATGCAAATGTATTCTAAACAAGACTTACATTTATCGTGGCAAAGACGTTTTGAAAGGTCATGTTGGTCAG
GAAGAGGAAGATGGCTCCGTTGATATTCATCACGCCCACTTGCGTGAGTTGTTGGCCCAAAAAGATGAGG
CCAATCAAGATGGCAACCATCTGCAAATTAAAATGTTACTCGCATCTCATTAATATTCATATCTTCAACA
TGTTCGCGAGTTAAATGAAATTTATTTATTTTCTGCAAAACTATAAACTATACATCTCATTGAAAAAAAC
TAAGAAGGGTGTGGAATCAGGCAATTCTAACTAAAATCTAGCGAATTTGTTTCCAAGAATTGTAAGCGTT
ATATCATTTGTTTCCACTGGAACCACTCACCGTTGTCTGAATAAGTCGCACTTTTACGAGGAGTGGTTCC
TTGAGCACCGACAGCCAGGATCGCCACAGGACCGCCCGGAACTGCATGAACCAGGTGGCCTTGTAGGTGT
ACCCATTCTCCGGCTGCTCCAGTGGCTTCTCCAAATTTTTGGTGGCCAACAACTGCTCCATATCCCGGGC
TACTTTGCTAATAGCAAAATTGTCGCATATCTTGGCGATCCGATCACGGGACTCGATCTCCCGTCCGGGC
ACAACGGCCAACACCTGTACGTAAAAGTCCGCCGGATTGTAGTTGGTAGGACACTGGGCACCCACGCTGG
ATAGGAGTTGAGATGTAATGTAATGCTAGATACCCTTAATAAACACATCGAACTCACTAGGAAAAGAAGT
CGACGGCTTCGCTGGGAGTGCCCAAGAAAGCTACCCTGCCCTCGGCCATCAGAAGGATCTTGTCAAAGAG
CTCAAACAGCTCGGAAGACGGCTGATGAATGGTCAGGATGACGGTCTTGCCCTTCTGCGACAGCTTCTTC
AGCACCTGGACGACGCTGTGGGCGGTAAATGAGTCCAGTCCGGAGGTGGGCTCATCGCAGATCAGAAGCG
GCGGATCGGTTAGTGCCTCGGAGGCGAATGCCAGACGCTTCCTTTCTCCGCCGGACAGACCTTTCACCCT
GCCGGGCACACCGATGATCGTGTGCTGACATTTGCTGAGCGAAAGCTCCTGGATCACCTGATCCACGCGG
GCCACTCGCTGCCGATAGGTCAGATGTCGTGGCATCCGCACCATGGCCTGGAAAATCAGGTGTTCCCTGG
CCGTTAGGGAGCCGATAAAGAGGTCATCCTGCTGGACATAGGCGCACCTGGCCTGCATCTCCTTGGCGTC
CACAGGTTGGCCATTGAGCAGTCGCATCCCGGATGGCGATACTTGGATGCCCTGCGGCGATCGAAAGGCA
AGGGCATTCAGCAGGGTCGTCTTTCCGGCACCGGAACTGCCCATCACGGCCAAAAGTTCGCCCGGATAGG
CCACGCCGCAAACTGAGTTTCAAATTGGTAATTGGACCCTTTATTAAGATTTCACACAGATCAGCCGACT
GCGAATAGAAACTCACCGTTCTTGAGCAAATGTTTCCTGGGCGCCGGTATGTGTCGCTCGTTGCAGAATA
GTCCGCGTGTCCGGTTGACCAGCTGCCGCCATCCGGAGCCCGGCTGATTGACCGCCCCAAAGATGTCCAT
ATTGTGCCAGGCATAGGTGAGGTTCTCGGCTAGTTGGCCGCTCCCTGAACCGGAGTCCTCCGGCGGACTG
GGTGGCCGGAGCGTGCCGTAGTTTTTGGCCTGCCCGAAGCCCTGGTTAATGCAGCTCTGCGAAGCCGCTC
CGCTGTCACCCTGCAATGATAGGGGATCTCAAATATCAACTACAAGCGTTATGCTCATCTAACCCCGAAC
AAAAAGTACCCCGAAGTATCCTACGAAGTAGGTTTATACTTTTATTTATTTTTTGTGCATCTAGGATCAG
CTTAAAATATCTGGTTGTTATATTTTTTGTAAAAAAGAATATAGTCGAAAATGAATGCCTTTAGATGTCT
TGATCATGATATGATCTCAAAAATTGTCTTATATAGCGAGAACAGCTACCAGAATAATCTGTTTCGTGTC
ACTATTTGTTTGTGCAATTGCGGTTTGGGATTTTTGTGGGTCGCAGTTCTCACGCCGCAGACAATTTGAT
GTTGCAATCGCAGTTCCTATAGATCAAGTGAACTTAAGATGTATGCACATGTACTACTCACATTGTTCAG
ATGCTCGGCAGATGGGTGTTTGCTGCCTCCGCGAATTAATAGCTCCTGATCCTCTTGGCCCATTGCCGGG
ATTTTTCACACTTTCCCCTGCTTACCCACCCAAAACCAATCACCACCCCAATCACTCAAAAAACAAACAA
AAATAAGAAGCGAGAGGAGTTTTGGCACAGCACTTTGTGTTTAATTGATGGCGTAAACCGCTTGGAGCTT
CGTCACGAAACCGCTGACAAAATGCAACTGAAGGCGGACATTGACGCTACGTAACGCTACAAACGGTGGC
GAAAGAGATAGCGGACGCAGCGGCGAAAGAGACGGCGATATTTCTGTGGACAGAGAAGGAGGCAAACAGC
GCTGACTTTGAGTGGAATGTCATTTTGAGTGAGAGGTAATCGAAAGAACCTGGTACATCAAATACCCTTG
GATCGAAGTAAATTTAAAACTGATCAGATAAGTTCAATGATATCCAGTGCAGTAAAAAAAAAAAATGTTT
TTTTTATCTACTTTCCGCAAAAATGGGTTTTATTAACTTACATACATACTAGGGGCCCGGTACGTACCCA
ATTCGCCCTATAGTGAGTCGTATTACAATTCACTGGCCGTCGTTTTACAACGTCGTGACTGGGAAAACCC
TGGCGTTACCCAACTTAATCGCCTTGCAGCACATCCCCCTTTCGCCAGCTGGCGTAATAGCGAAGAGGCC
CGCACCGATCGCCCTTCCCAACAGTTGCGCAGCCTGAATGGCGAATGGAAATTGTAAGCGTTAATATTTT
GTTAAAATTCGCGTTAAATTTTTGTTAAATCAGCTCATTTTTTAACCAATAGGCCGAAATCGGCAAAATC
CCTTATAAATCAAAAGAATAGACCGAGATAGGGT
[37 nt withheld, positions 16905-16941]
AAAGAACGTGGACTCCAACGTCAAAGG
[49 nt withheld, positions 16969-17017]
T
[91 nt withheld, positions 17019-17109]
G
[124 nt withheld, positions 17111-17234]
CAG
