>Addgene plasmid #69447 | pattB-aubergine-WT-gf | addgene partial sequence | sequence record 125133 | fAub-F 5'-TCGCAGGTGGTGACACTAAA-3'
CAGGTAGTGATCCCCCTCCACGGTCTGATGACTGTTGGTTTCGATGTCTGCCATTCACCGAAGAATAAGA
ACAAGTCATATGGGGCTTTCGTTGCAACCATGGACCAGAAGGAGTCTTTCCGCTACTTCTCCACCGTAAA
CGAACACATTAAGGGCCAAGAGTTGTCCGAGCAGATGTCGGTGAACATGGCGTGCGCCCTGAGGTCGTAT
CAGGAGCAACACCGTTCTTTGCCAGAGCGCATTCTCTTCTTTCGCGACGGTGTTGGCGATGGTCAGCTCT
ACCAGGTGGTAAACAGCGAGGTGAACACCCTAAAGGACAGGCTCGACGAAATTTACAAATCAGCTGGCAA
ACAGGAGGGCTGTCGCATGACATTTATAATTGTATCCAAGCGCATTAATTCTCGCTACTTTACTGGGCAT
CGCA
