>Addgene plasmid #69447 | pattB-aubergine-WT-gf | addgene partial sequence | sequence record 126096 | miniwhite-F 5'-TTTGTGACCTGTTCGGAGTGA-3'
GTGACATCCAGTGTTTGTTCCTTGTGTAGATGCATCTCAAAAAAATGGTGGGCATAATAGTGTTGTTTAT
ATATATCAAAAATAACAACTATAATAATAAGAATACATTTAATTTAGAAAATGCTTGGATTTCACTGGAA
CTAGGCTAGCATAACTTCGTATAATGTATGCTATACGAAGTTATGCTAGCGGATCCGGGAATTGGGAATT
CGTTAACAGATCTGCGGCCGCTGCATAAGGTTGCCCTACCAATTGCTAATACTATAAAATAACAAATATC
AAAACAATCTGTTTTCACATTAAGCATTTAAAGAATCGCTGTCTAGATTCAACTTAATCCATCAAATTTA
GTATATTATATAATAGATATTTCTTAAAACCATAATTAACTTTATATCGAAGGGTAAGTACATGTTAAAA
AGTACAAAATTAATTAATCTGATTAAAACGAGTTGTTTTCGTAAATTTCTTCTATTTTTGTATTGGACAG
TACTTACATGTAAATAAACAAGTTGATAAACTTGCTATAAGTATAATTTCTTGATTGAAGAATGTATTTT
AATTTAGTGTGTAAACGTAGTATATAATTGTCAAATAGAGAAAAATCAATACGATATTATTTTGTATTTA
ATATACTTTATAATACTTTAACATAAGTTATACATGGGACTATAAAGTGATATACATATGTATCCATTGT
AAAATCTTAGGTGCACACTTAATTTTATTACGACTGTTTTAAACCTATAT
